>Addgene plasmid #138855 | pPD541 ZF13x6-Compact_EYFP | addgene full sequence | sequence record 322483 | Addgene NGS Result
GTGCCACCTGACGTCGACGGATCGGGAGATCTGCGAGGAAGATGGTACGCGAGAAGATGGTTGAGCTGAA
GATGGTGACTAAGAAGATGGTACGCGAGAAGATGGTTGAGCTGAAGATGGTAACGCTCTCTAGAGGGTAT
ATAATGGGGGCCACTAGTCTACTACCAGAGCTCATCGCTAGCGCCACCATGGTGAGCAAGGGCGAGGAGC
TGTTCACCGGGGTGGTGCCCATCCTGGTCGAGCTGGACGGCGACGTAAACGGCCACAAGTTCAGCGTGTC
CGGCGAGGGCGAGGGCGATGCCACCTACGGCAAGCTGACCCTGAAGTTCATCTGCACCACCGGCAAGCTG
CCCGTGCCCTGGCCCACCCTCGTGACCACCTTCGGCTACGGCCTGCAGTGCTTCGCCCGCTACCCCGACC
ACATGAAGCAGCACGACTTCTTCAAGTCCGCCATGCCCGAAGGCTACGTCCAGGAGCGCACCATCTTCTT
CAAGGACGACGGCAACTACAAGACCCGCGCCGAGGTGAAGTTCGAGGGCGACACCCTGGTGAACCGCATC
GAGCTGAAGGGCATCGACTTCAAGGAGGACGGCAACATCCTGGGGCACAAGCTGGAGTACAACTACAACA
GCCACAACGTCTATATCATGGCCGACAAGCAGAAGAACGGCATCAAGGTGAACTTCAAGATCCGCCACAA
CATCGAGGACGGCAGCGTGCAGCTCGCCGACCACTACCAGCAGAACACCCCCATCGGCGACGGCCCCGTG
CTGCTGCCCGACAACCACTACCTGAGCTACCAGTCCGCCCTGAGCAAAGACCCCAACGAGAAGCGCGATC
ACATGGTCCTGCTGGAGTTCGTGACCGCCGCCGGGATCACTCTCGGCATGGACGAGCTGTACAAGTAGGC
GGCCGCTCGAGTCTAGAGGGCCCGTTTAAACCCGCTGATCAGCCTCGACTGTGCCTTCTAGTTGCCAGCC
ATCTGTTGTTTGCCCCTCCCCCGTGCCTTCCTTGACCCTGGAAGGTGCCACTCCCACTGTCCTTTCCTAA
TAAAATGAGGAAATTGCATCGCATTGTCTGAGTAGGTGTCATTCTATTCTGGGGGGTGGGGTGGGGCAGG
ACAGCAAGGGGGAGGATTGGGAAGTCAATAGCAGGCATGCTGGGGATGCGGTGGGCTCTATGGCTTCTGA
GGCGGAAAGAACCAGCTGGGGCTCTAGGGGGTATCCCC
[124 nt withheld, positions 1229-1352]
C
[91 nt withheld, positions 1354-1444]
A
[49 nt withheld, positions 1446-1494]
CCTTTGACGTTGGAGTCCACGTTCTTT
[37 nt withheld, positions 1522-1558]
ACCCTATCTCGGTCTATTCTTTTGATTTATAAGGGATTTTGCCGATTTCGGCCTATTGGTTAAAAAATGA
GCTGATTTAACAAAAATTTAACGCGAATTAATTCTGTGGAATGTGTGTCAGTTAGGCTCAATTAGTCAGC
AACCATAGTCCCGCCCCTAACTCCGCCCATCCCGCCCCTAACTCCGCCCAGTTCCGCCCATTCTCCGCCC
CATGGCTGACTAATTTTTTTTATTTATGCAGAGGCCGAGGCCGCCTCTGCCTCTGAGCTATTCCAGAAGT
AGTGAGGAGGCTTTTTTGGAGGCCTAGGCTTTTGCAAAAAGCTCCCGGGAGCTTGTATATCCATTTTCGG
AGGTTGGGCTTCGGAATCGTTTTCCGGGACGCCGGCTGGATGATCCTCCAGCGCGGGGATCTCATGCTGG
AGTTCTTCGCCCACCCCAACTTGTTTATTGCAGCTTATAATGGTTACAAATAAAGCAATAGCATCACAAA
TTTCACAAATAAAGCATTTTTTTCACTGCATTCTAGTTGTGGTTTGTCCAAACTCATCAATGTATCTTAT
CATGTCTGTATACCGTCGACCTCTAGCTAGAGCTTGGCGTAATCATGGTCATAGCTGTTTCCTGTGTGAA
ATTGTTATCCGCTCACAATTCCACACAACATACGAGCCGGAAGCATAAAGTGTAAAGCCTGGGGTGCCTA
ATGAGTGAGCTAACTCACATTAATTGCGTTGCGCTCACTGCCCGCTTTCCAGTCGGGAAACCTGTCGTGC
CAGCTGCATTAATGAATCGGCCAACGCGCGGGGAGAGGCGGTTTGCGTATTGGGCGCTCTTCCGCTTCCT
CGCTCACTGACTCGCTGCGCTCGGTCGTTCGGCTGCGGCGAGCGGTATCAGCTCACTCAAAGGCGGTAAT
ACGGTTATCCACAGAATCAGGGGATAACGCAGGAAAGAACATGTGAGCAAAAGGCCAGCAAAAGGCCAGG
AACCGTAAAAAGGCCGCGTTGCTGGCGTTTTTCCATAGGCTCCGCCCCCCTGACGAGCATCACAAAAATC
GACGCTCAAGTCAGAGGTGGCGAAACCCGACAGGACTATAAAGATACCAGGCGTTTCCCCCTGGAAGCTC
CCTCGTGCGCTCTCCTGTTCCGACCCTGCCGCTTACCGGATACCTGTCCGCCTTTCTCCCTTCGGGAAGC
GTGGCGCTTTCTCATAGCTCACGCTGTAGGTATCTCAGTTCGGTGTAGGTCGTTCGCTCCAAGCTGGGCT
GTGTGCACGAACCCCCCGTTCAGCCCGACCGCTGCGCCTTATCCGGTAACTATCGTCTTGAGTCCAACCC
GGTAAGACACGACTTATCGCCACTGGCAGCAGCCACTGGTAACAGGATTAGCAGAGCGAGGTATGTAGGC
GGTGCTACAGAGTTCTTGAAGTGGTGGCCTAACTACGGCTACACTAGAAGAACAGTATTTGGTATCTGCG
CTCTGCTGAAGCCAGTTACCTTCGGAAAAAGAGTTGGTAGCTCTTGATCCGGCAAACAAACCACCGCTGG
TAGCGGTGGTTTTTTTGTTTGCAAGCAGCAGATTACGCGCAGAAAAAAAGGATCTCAAGAAGATCCTTTG
ATCTTTTCTACGGGGTCTGACGCTCAGTGGAACGAAAACTCACGTTAAGGGATTTTGGTCATGAGATTAT
CAAAAAGGATCTTCACCTAGATCCTTTTAAATTAAAAATGAAGTTTTAAATCAATCTAAAGTATATATGA
GTAAACTTGGTCTGACAGTTACCAATGCTTAATCAGTGAGGCACCTATCTCAGCGATCTGTCTATTTCGT
TCATCCATAGTTGCCTGACTCCCCGTCGTGTAGATAACTACGATACGGGAGGGCTTACCATCTGGCCCCA
GTGCTGCAATGATACCGCGAGATCCACGCTCACCGGCTCCAGATTTATCAGCAATAAACCAGCCAGCCGG
AAGGGCCGAGCGCAGAAGTGGTCCTGCAACTTTATCCGCCTCCATCCAGTCTATTAATTGTTGCCGGGAA
GCTAGAGTAAGTAGTTCGCCAGTTAATAGTTTGCGCAACGTTGTTGCCATTGCTACAGGCATCGTGGTGT
CACGCTCGTCGTTTGGTATGGCTTCATTCAGCTCCGGTTCCCAACGATCAAGGCGAGTTACATGATCCCC
CATGTTGTGCAAAAAAGCGGTTAGCTCCTTCGGTCCTCCGATCGTTGTCAGAAGTAAGTTGGCCGCAGTG
TTATCACTCATGGTTATGGCAGCACTGCATAATTCTCTTACTGTCATGCCATCCGTAAGATGCTTTTCTG
TGACTGGTGAGTACTCAACCAAGTCATTCTGAGAATAGTGTATGCGGCGACCGAGTTGCTCTTGCCCGGC
GTCAATACGGGATAATACCGCGCCACATAGCAGAACTTTAAAAGTGCTCATCATTGGAAAACGTTCTTCG
GGGCGAAAACTCTCAAGGATCTTACCGCTGTTGAGATCCAGTTCGATGTAACCCACTCGTGCACCCAACT
GATCTTCAGCATCTTTTACTTTCACCAGCGTTTCTGGGTGAGCAAAAACAGGAAGGCAAAATGCCGCAAA
AAAGGGAATAAGGGCGACACGGAAATGTTGAATACTCATACTCTTCCTTTTTCAATATTATTGAAGCATT
TATCAGGGTTATTGTCTCATGAGCGGATACATATTTGAATGTATTTAGAAAAATAAACAAATAGGGGTTC
CGCGCACATTTCCCCGAAAA
Features (pLannotate 1.2.2; 16 found; start..end, strand, type, name):
    131..147     +  promoter       minP (fragment): minimal TATA-box promoter with low basal activity
    189..905     +  CDS            EYFP: EYFP is a basic (constitutively fluorescent) green/yellow fluorescent protein published in 1996, derived from Aequorea victoria. It is reported to be a very rapidly-maturing weak dimer with high acid sensitivity.
    959..1070    +  polyA_signal   bGH poly(A) signal: bovine growth hormone polyadenylation signal
   1187..1208    +  promoter       SV40 promoter (fragment): SV40 enhancer and early promoter
   1229..1657    +  rep_origin     f1 ori (sequence partly withheld): f1 bacteriophage origin of replication; arrow indicates direction of (+) strand synthesis
   1662..1684    +  promoter       SV40 promoter (fragment): SV40 enhancer and early promoter
   1685..1876    +  promoter       SV40 promoter: SV40 early promoter
   1903..2001    +  CDS            ble (fragment): BLE_KLEPN - Experimental evidence at protein level: Swiss-Prot protein existence level 1. Binding protein with a strong affinity to the bleomycin family of antibiotics. Binds to CL990; an antimitotic-antibiotic compound. From Klebsiella pneumoniae.
   1996..2117    +  polyA_signal   SV40 poly(A) signal: SV40 polyadenylation signal
   2190..2206    -  protein_bind   lac operator: The lac repressor binds to the lac operator to inhibit transcription in E. coli. This inhibition can be relieved by adding lactose or isopropyl-β-D-thiogalactopyranoside (IPTG). lac repressor encoded by lacI
   2214..2244    -  promoter       lac promoter: promoter for the E. coli lac operon
   2259..2280    -  protein_bind   CAP binding site: CAP binding activates transcription in the presence of cAMP. E. coli catabolite activator protein
   2293..2385    -  CDS            lacI (fragment): lac repressor; lacI; The lac repressor binds to the lac operator to inhibit transcription in E. coli. This inhibition can be relieved by adding lactose or isopropyl-β-D-thiogalactopyranoside (IPTG).
   2568..3156    -  rep_origin     ori: high-copy-number ColE1/pMB1/pBR322/pUC origin of replication
   3327..4187    -  CDS            AmpR: β-lactamase; bla; confers resistance to ampicillin, carbenicillin, and related antibiotics
   4188..4292    -  promoter       AmpR promoter: bla
