[The description below was written by a language model from this plasmid's Addgene catalogue record and pLannotate feature annotations shown in this document.]
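Description:
pPD541 ZF13x6-Compact_EYFP is a 4.3 kb mammalian expression reporter plasmid from the COMET synthetic biology toolkit, built on the pPD540 Reporter Template v3 backbone. It is maintained in E. coli as a high-copy plasmid through a ColE1/pUC-type origin and selected with ampicillin via the β-lactamase gene and its native promoter. An f1 phage origin is also present, along with short lac promoter/operator, CAP site and lacI remnants that appear to be backbone carry-over.

The payload is a synthetic inducible promoter, ZF13x6-Compact, cloned between retained BglII and NheI sites upstream of EYFP. The name suggests six closely spaced binding sites for the zinc-finger domain designated ZF13, although the feature table does not annotate these sites individually; it detects only a fragment of a minimal TATA-box promoter just upstream of the reporter. This arrangement gives low basal transcription, so that EYFP output depends on recruitment of a cognate zinc-finger transcription factor to the upstream sites. The EYFP coding sequence is followed by a bovine growth hormone polyadenylation signal.

Downstream, an SV40 early promoter and SV40 poly(A) signal flank only a short fragment of the bleomycin-family resistance gene, so no intact mammalian selection marker is evident, and the plasmid seems suited mainly to transient transfection. It is used as a fluorescent readout for the activity of ZF13-based activators or repressors when characterising and composing genetic programs in mammalian cells.
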