Addgene plasmid #138855: pPD541 ZF13x6-Compact_EYFP
Purpose: EYFP reporter vector for the ZF13x6-Compact promoter
Depositing lab: Joshua Leonard. Depositing organization: Northwestern University. Publication: The COMET toolkit for composing customizable genetic programs in mammalian cells. Donahue PS, Draut JW, Muldoon JJ, Edelstein HI, Bagheri N, Leonard JN. Nat Commun. 2020 Feb 7;11(1):779. doi: 10.1038/s41467-019-14147-5. PubMed 32034124.
Backbone
  Vector backbone: pPD540 Reporter Template v3
  Vector type: Mammalian Expression, Synthetic Biology
Growth in bacteria
  Bacterial resistance: Ampicillin, 100 μg/mL
  Growth temperature: 37°C
  Growth strain: DH5alpha
  Copy number: High Copy
Gene/Insert
  Gene/Insert name: ZF13x6-Compact
  Species: Synthetic
  Promoter: ZF13x6-Compact
  Cloning method: Restriction Enzyme; 5′ cloning site BglII (not destroyed); 3′ cloning site NheI (not destroyed)
  Sequencing primers: 5′ CGACACGGAAATGTTGAATAC; 3′ TAGAAGGCACAGTCGAGG
Terms and licenses: Academic/Nonprofit Terms; Industry Terms: Not Available to Industry
Depositor comments: Leonard Lab plasmid reference number: L1273
How to cite: pPD541 ZF13x6-Compact_EYFP was a gift from Joshua Leonard (Addgene plasmid # 138855 ; http://n2t.net/addgene:138855 ; RRID:Addgene_138855)
