>Addgene plasmid #138855 | pPD541 ZF13x6-Compact_EYFP | depositor partial sequence | sequence record 268377 | ZF13x6-Compact promoter
AGATCTGCGAGGAAGATGGTACGCGAGAAGATGGTTGAGCTGAAGATGGTGACTAAGAAGATGGTACGCG
AGAAGATGGTTGAGCTGAAGATGGTAACGCTCTCTAGAGGGTATATAATGGGGGCCACTAGTCTACTACC
AGAGCTCATCGCTAGC
